>Addgene plasmid #215813 | pcDNA3.1-SARS-CoV-2-M | addgene full sequence | sequence record 426317 | Addgene NGS Result
GACGGATCGGGAGATCTCCCGATCCCCTATGGTGCACTCTCAGTACAATCTGCTCTGATGCCGCATAGTT
AAGCCAGTATCTGCTCCCTGCTTGTGTGTTGGAGGTCGCTGAGTAGTGCGCGAGCAAAATTTAAGCTACA
ACAAGGCAAGGCTTGACCGACAATTGCATGAAGAATCTGCTTAGGGTTAGGCGTTTTGCGCTGCTTCGCG
ATGTACGGGCCAGATATACGCGTTGACATTGATTATTGACTAGTTATTAATAGTAATCAATTACGGGGTC
ATTAGTTCATAGCCCATATATGGAGTTCCGCGTTACATAACTTACGGTAAATGGCCCGCCTGGCTGACCG
CCCAACGACCCCCGCCCATTGACGTCAATAATGACGTATGTTCCCATAGTAACGCCAATAGGGACTTTCC
ATTGACGTCAATGGGTGGAGTATTTACGGTAAACTGCCCACTTGGCAGTACATCAAGTGTATCATATGCC
AAGTACGCCCCCTATTGACGTCAATGACGGTAAATGGCCCGCCTGGCATTATGCCCAGTACATGACCTTA
TGGGACTTTCCTACTTGGCAGTACATCTACGTATTAGTCATCGCTATTACCATGGTGATGCGGTTTTGGC
AGTACATCAATGGGCGTGGATAGCGGTTTGACTCACGGGGATTTCCAAGTCTCCACCCCATTGACGTCAA
TGGGAGTTTGTTTTGGCACCAAAATCAACGGGACTTTCCAAAATGTCGTAACAACTCCGCCCCATTGACG
CAAATGGGCGGTAGGCGTGTACGGTGGGAGGTCTATATAAGCAGAGCTCTCTGGCTAACTAGAGAACCCA
CTGCTTACTGGCTTATCGAAATTAATACGACTCACTATAGGGAGACCCAAGCTGGCTAGTTAAGCTTGGT
ACCGAGCTCGGATCCACTAGTCCAGTGTGGTGGAATTCGCCACCATGGCCGATAGCAACGGCACAATCAC
CGTGGAAGAGCTGAAAAAGCTGCTGGAACAGTGGAACCTCGTTATTGGATTCCTGTTCCTGACCTGGATC
TGCCTGCTGCAGTTCGCCTACGCCAACCGCAACAGATTCCTGTACATCATCAAGCTGATCTTCCTGTGGC
TGCTGTGGCCTGTGACCCTGGCCTGCTTCGTGCTGGCTGCTGTGTACCGGATTAACTGGATCACCGGCGG
CATCGCCATCGCCATGGCCTGTCTGGTGGGACTTATGTGGCTGAGCTACTTCATCGCATCTTTTAGACTG
TTTGCCAGAACAAGAAGCATGTGGTCCTTCAACCCTGAGACAAACATCCTGCTGAATGTGCCCCTGCACG
GCACCATCCTGACACGGCCTCTGCTAGAGAGCGAGCTGGTGATCGGCGCCGTGATCCTGAGAGGCCATCT
GCGGATCGCTGGCCACCACCTGGGAAGATGCGACATCAAGGACCTGCCAAAGGAAATCACTGTGGCCACC
AGCAGGACCCTGTCCTATTACAAACTGGGCGCTTCTCAAAGAGTGGCCGGCGACAGCGGCTTCGCCGCCT
ACAGCCGGTACAGAATCGGCAACTACAAGCTGAACACCGACCACAGCTCTAGCAGTGATAATATCGCCCT
GCTGGTCCAGTGAGCGGCCGCTCGAGTCTAGAGGGCCCTTCGAACAAAAACTCATCTCAGAAGAGGATCT
GAATATGCATACCGGTCATCATCACCATCACCATTGAGTTTAAACCCGCTGATCAGCCTCGACTGTGCCT
TCTAGTTGCCAGCCATCTGTTGTTTGCCCCTCCCCCGTGCCTTCCTTGACCCTGGAAGGTGCCACTCCCA
CTGTCCTTTCCTAATAAAATGAGGAAATTGCATCGCATTGTCTGAGTAGGTGTCATTCTATTCTGGGGGG
TGGGGTGGGGCAGGACAGCAAGGGGGAGGATTGGGAAGACAATAGCAGGCATGCTGGGGATGCGGTGGGC
TCTATGGCTTCTGAGGCGGAAAGAACCAGCTGGGGCTCTAGGGGGTATCCCC
[124 nt withheld, positions 2013-2136]
C
[91 nt withheld, positions 2138-2228]
A
[49 nt withheld, positions 2230-2278]
CCTTTGACGTTGGAGTCCACGTTCTTT
[37 nt withheld, positions 2306-2342]
ACCCTATCTCGGTCTATTCTTTTGATTTATAAGGGATTTTGCCGATTTCGGCCTATTGGTTAAAAAATGA
GCTGATTTAACAAAAATTTAACGCGAATTAATTCTGTGGAATGTGTGTCAGTTAGGGTGTGGAAAGTCCC
CAGGCTCCCCAGCAGGCAGAAGTATGCAAAGCATGCATCTCAATTAGTCAGCAACCAGGTGTGGAAAGTC
CCCAGGCTCCCCAGCAGGCAGAAGTATGCAAAGCATGCATCTCAATTAGTCAGCAACCATAGTCCCGCCC
CTAACTCCGCCCATCCCGCCCCTAACTCCGCCCAGTTCCGCCCATTCTCCGCCCCATGGCTGACTAATTT
TTTTTATTTATGCAGAGGCCGAGGCCGCCTCTGCCTCTGAGCTATTCCAGAAGTAGTGAGGAGGCTTTTT
TGGAGGCCTAGGCTTTTGCAAAAAGCTCCCGGGAGCTTGTATATCCATTTTCGGATCTGATCAAGAGACA
GGATGAGGATCGTTTCGCATGATTGAACAAGATGGATTGCACGCAGGTTCTCCGGCCGCTTGGGTGGAGA
GGCTATTCGGCTATGACTGGGCACAACAGACAATCGGCTGCTCTGATGCCGCCGTGTTCCGGCTGTCAGC
GCAGGGGCGCCCGGTTCTTTTTGTCAAGACCGACCTGTCCGGTGCCCTGAATGAACTGCAGGACGAGGCA
GCGCGGCTATCGTGGCTGGCCACGACGGGCGTTCCTTGCGCAGCTGTGCTCGACGTTGTCACTGAAGCGG
GAAGGGACTGGCTGCTATTGGGCGAAGTGCCGGGGCAGGATCTCCTGTCATCTCACCTTGCTCCTGCCGA
GAAAGTATCCATCATGGCTGATGCAATGCGGCGGCTGCATACGCTTGATCCGGCTACCTGCCCATTCGAC
CACCAAGCGAAACATCGCATCGAGCGAGCACGTACTCGGATGGAAGCCGGTCTTGTCGATCAGGATGATC
TGGACGAAGAGCATCAGGGGCTCGCGCCAGCCGAACTGTTCGCCAGGCTCAAGGCGCGCATGCCCGACGG
CGAGGATCTCGTCGTGACCCATGGCGATGCCTGCTTGCCGAATATCATGGTGGAAAATGGCCGCTTTTCT
GGATTCATCGACTGTGGCCGGCTGGGTGTGGCGGACCGCTATCAGGACATAGCGTTGGCTACCCGTGATA
TTGCTGAAGAGCTTGGCGGCGAATGGGCTGACCGCTTCCTCGTGCTTTACGGTATCGCCGCTCCCGATTC
GCAGCGCATCGCCTTCTATCGCCTTCTTGACGAGTTCTTCTGAGCGGGACTCTGGGGTTCGCGAAATGAC
CGACCAAGCGACGCCCAACCTGCCATCACGAGATTTCGATTCCACCGCCGCCTTCTATGAAAGGTTGGGC
TTCGGAATCGTTTTCCGGGACGCCGGCTGGATGATCCTCCAGCGCGGGGATCTCATGCTGGAGTTCTTCG
CCCACCCCAACTTGTTTATTGCAGCTTATAATGGTTACAAATAAAGCAATAGCATCACAAATTTCACAAA
TAAAGCATTTTTTTCACTGCATTCTAGTTGTGGTTTGTCCAAACTCATCAATGTATCTTATCATGTCTGT
ATACCGTCGACCTCTAGCTAGAGCTTGGCGTAATCATGGTCATAGCTGTTTCCTGTGTGAAATTGTTATC
CGCTCACAATTCCACACAACATACGAGCCGGAAGCATAAAGTGTAAAGCCTGGGGTGCCTAATGAGTGAG
CTAACTCACATTAATTGCGTTGCGCTCACTGCCCGCTTTCCAGTCGGGAAACCTGTCGTGCCAGCTGCAT
TAATGAATCGGCCAACGCGCGGGGAGAGGCGGTTTGCGTATTGGGCGCTCTTCCGCTTCCTCGCTCACTG
ACTCGCTGCGCTCGGTCGTTCGGCTGCGGCGAGCGGTATCAGCTCACTCAAAGGCGGTAATACGGTTATC
CACAGAATCAGGGGATAACGCAGGAAAGAACATGTGAGCAAAAGGCCAGCAAAAGGCCAGGAACCGTAAA
AAGGCCGCGTTGCTGGCGTTTTTCCATAGGCTCCGCCCCCCTGACGAGCATCACAAAAATCGACGCTCAA
GTCAGAGGTGGCGAAACCCGACAGGACTATAAAGATACCAGGCGTTTCCCCCTGGAAGCTCCCTCGTGCG
CTCTCCTGTTCCGACCCTGCCGCTTACCGGATACCTGTCCGCCTTTCTCCCTTCGGGAAGCGTGGCGCTT
TCTCATAGCTCACGCTGTAGGTATCTCAGTTCGGTGTAGGTCGTTCGCTCCAAGCTGGGCTGTGTGCACG
AACCCCCCGTTCAGCCCGACCGCTGCGCCTTATCCGGTAACTATCGTCTTGAGTCCAACCCGGTAAGACA
CGACTTATCGCCACTGGCAGCAGCCACTGGTAACAGGATTAGCAGAGCGAGGTATGTAGGCGGTGCTACA
GAGTTCTTGAAGTGGTGGCCTAACTACGGCTACACTAGAAGAACAGTATTTGGTATCTGCGCTCTGCTGA
AGCCAGTTACCTTCGGAAAAAGAGTTGGTAGCTCTTGATCCGGCAAACAAACCACCGCTGGTAGCGGTGG
TTTTTTTGTTTGCAAGCAGCAGATTACGCGCAGAAAAAAAGGATCTCAAGAAGATCCTTTGATCTTTTCT
ACGGGGTCTGACGCTCAGTGGAACGAAAACTCACGTTAAGGGATTTTGGTCATGAGATTATCAAAAAGGA
TCTTCACCTAGATCCTTTTAAATTAAAAATGAAGTTTTAAATCAATCTAAAGTATATATGAGTAAACTTG
GTCTGACAGTTACCAATGCTTAATCAGTGAGGCACCTATCTCAGCGATCTGTCTATTTCGTTCATCCATA
GTTGCCTGACTCCCCGTCGTGTAGATAACTACGATACGGGAGGGCTTACCATCTGGCCCCAGTGCTGCAA
TGATACCGCGAGACCCACGCTCACCGGCTCCAGATTTATCAGCAATAAACCAGCCAGCCGGAAGGGCCGA
GCGCAGAAGTGGTCCTGCAACTTTATCCGCCTCCATCCAGTCTATTAATTGTTGCCGGGAAGCTAGAGTA
AGTAGTTCGCCAGTTAATAGTTTGCGCAACGTTGTTGCCATTGCTACAGGCATCGTGGTGTCACGCTCGT
CGTTTGGTATGGCTTCATTCAGCTCCGGTTCCCAACGATCAAGGCGAGTTACATGATCCCCCATGTTGTG
CAAAAAAGCGGTTAGCTCCTTCGGTCCTCCGATCGTTGTCAGAAGTAAGTTGGCCGCAGTGTTATCACTC
ATGGTTATGGCAGCACTGCATAATTCTCTTACTGTCATGCCATCCGTAAGATGCTTTTCTGTGACTGGTG
AGTACTCAACCAAGTCATTCTGAGAATAGTGTATGCGGCGACCGAGTTGCTCTTGCCCGGCGTCAATACG
GGATAATACCGCGCCACATAGCAGAACTTTAAAAGTGCTCATCATTGGAAAACGTTCTTCGGGGCGAAAA
CTCTCAAGGATCTTACCGCTGTTGAGATCCAGTTCGATGTAACCCACTCGTGCACCCAACTGATCTTCAG
CATCTTTTACTTTCACCAGCGTTTCTGGGTGAGCAAAAACAGGAAGGCAAAATGCCGCAAAAAAGGGAAT
AAGGGCGACACGGAAATGTTGAATACTCATACTCTTCCTTTTTCAATATTATTGAAGCATTTATCAGGGT
TATTGTCTCATGAGCGGATACATATTTGAATGTATTTAGAAAAATAAACAAATAGGGGTTCCGCGCACAT
TTCCCCGAAAAGTGCCACCTGACGTC
Features (pLannotate 1.2.2; 20 found; start..end, strand, type, name):
     28..80      -  misc_feature   bom (fragment): basis of mobility region from pBR322
    235..614     +  enhancer       CMV enhancer: human cytomegalovirus immediate early enhancer
    615..818     +  promoter       CMV promoter: human cytomegalovirus (CMV) immediate early promoter
    814..847     +  LTR            5' LTR (truncated) (fragment): truncated 5' long terminal repeat (LTR) from HIV-1
    863..881     +  promoter       T7 promoter: promoter for bacteriophage T7 RNA polymerase
    955..1620    +  CDS            VME1_SARS2: Experimental evidence at protein level: Swiss-Prot protein existence level 1. Component of the viral envelope that plays a central role in virus morphogenesis and assembly via its interactions with other viral proteins (By similarity). Regulates the localization of S protein at cis-Golgi, the place of virus budding (PubMed:33229438). May act by binding cytoplasmic c-terminus of S (PubMed:33229438). From Severe acute respiratory syndrome coronavirus 2 (2019-nCoV) (SARS-CoV-2).
   1743..1967    +  polyA_signal   bGH poly(A) signal: bovine growth hormone polyadenylation signal
   1971..1992    +  promoter       SV40 promoter (fragment): SV40 enhancer and early promoter
   2013..2441    +  rep_origin     f1 ori (sequence partly withheld): f1 bacteriophage origin of replication; arrow indicates direction of (+) strand synthesis
   2455..2784    +  promoter       SV40 promoter: SV40 enhancer and early promoter
   2851..3642    +  CDS            neo: KKA2_KLEPN - Also known as kan, nptII. Experimental evidence at protein level: Swiss-Prot protein existence level 1. Resistance to kanamycin, neomycin, paromomycin, ribostamycin, butirosin and gentamicin B. From Klebsiella pneumoniae.
   3668..3826    +  CDS            ble (fragment): BLE_KLEPN - Experimental evidence at protein level: Swiss-Prot protein existence level 1. Binding protein with a strong affinity to the bleomycin family of antibiotics. Binds to CL990; an antimitotic-antibiotic compound. From Klebsiella pneumoniae.
   3821..3942    +  polyA_signal   SV40 poly(A) signal: SV40 polyadenylation signal
   4015..4031    -  protein_bind   lac operator: The lac repressor binds to the lac operator to inhibit transcription in E. coli. This inhibition can be relieved by adding lactose or isopropyl-β-D-thiogalactopyranoside (IPTG). lac repressor encoded by lacI
   4039..4069    -  promoter       lac promoter: promoter for the E. coli lac operon
   4084..4105    -  protein_bind   CAP binding site: CAP binding activates transcription in the presence of cAMP. E. coli catabolite activator protein
   4118..4210    -  CDS            lacI (fragment): lac repressor; lacI; The lac repressor binds to the lac operator to inhibit transcription in E. coli. This inhibition can be relieved by adding lactose or isopropyl-β-D-thiogalactopyranoside (IPTG).
   4393..4981    -  rep_origin     ori: high-copy-number ColE1/pMB1/pBR322/pUC origin of replication
   5152..6012    -  CDS            AmpR: β-lactamase; bla; confers resistance to ampicillin, carbenicillin, and related antibiotics
   6013..6117    -  promoter       AmpR promoter: bla
