[The description below was written by a language model from this plasmid's Addgene catalogue record and pLannotate feature annotations shown in this document.]
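Description:
pcDNA3.1-SARS-CoV-2-M is a mammalian expression plasmid built on the pcDNA3.1 backbone that carries the open reading frame for the Membrane (M) protein of SARS-CoV-2. It is maintained in E. coli as a high-copy plasmid through a ColE1/pUC-type origin and is selected with ampicillin via the β-lactamase gene and its native promoter. An f1 phage origin is also present, a standard backbone element that permits single-stranded DNA production. The catalogue lists a total size of 6,083 bp with a 669 bp insert, while the sequenced record used for annotation is slightly longer at 6,148 nt.

The M coding sequence sits downstream of the human cytomegalovirus immediate-early enhancer and promoter, which drive strong constitutive transcription in mammalian cells, and is followed by the bovine growth hormone polyadenylation signal. A T7 promoter lies between the CMV promoter and the insert, allowing in vitro transcription or serving as a sequencing primer site. No epitope tag or reporter fusion is annotated or listed, so the protein appears to be expressed untagged. A separate cassette, with the SV40 enhancer/early promoter driving the neomycin phosphotransferase gene and terminating in the SV40 poly(A) signal, allows G418 selection of stably transfected cells. Several short annotated fragments (a truncated HIV-1 LTR match, ble, lacI, bom and lac promoter/operator elements) are most likely backbone remnants or incidental matches rather than functional parts.

M is the viral envelope component central to coronavirus morphogenesis and assembly, and it influences spike localisation at the budding site. The plasmid's stated purpose is M expression in mammalian cells, and it was deposited with a study of spike protein dynamics in cell entry.
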