Addgene plasmid #215813: pcDNA3.1-SARS-CoV-2-M
Purpose: Expresses SARS-CoV-2 Membrane protein in mammalian cells
Depositing lab: Thomas Gallagher. Depositing organization: Loyola University Chicago Health Sciences Campus. Publication: Dynamics of SARS-CoV-2 Spike Proteins in Cell Entry: Control Elements in the Amino-Terminal Domains. Qing E, Kicmal T, Kumar B, Hawkins GM, Timm E, Perlman S, Gallagher T. mBio. 2021 Aug 31;12(4):e0159021. doi: 10.1128/mBio.01590-21. Epub 2021 Aug 3. PubMed 34340537.
Backbone
  Vector backbone: pcDNA3.1
  Backbone size w/o insert (bp): 5414
  Total vector size (bp): 6083
  Vector type: Mammalian Expression
  Selectable markers: Neomycin (select with G418)
Growth in bacteria
  Bacterial resistance: Ampicillin, 100 μg/mL
  Growth temperature: 37°C
  Growth strain: DH5alpha
  Copy number: High Copy
Gene/Insert
  Gene/Insert name: SARS-CoV-2 Membrane
  Insert size (bp): 669
  Entrez Gene: M (a.k.a. GU280_gp05)
Terms and licenses: Academic/Nonprofit Terms; Industry Terms: Not Available to Industry
How to cite: pcDNA3.1-SARS-CoV-2-M was a gift from Thomas Gallagher (Addgene plasmid # 215813 ; http://n2t.net/addgene:215813 ; RRID:Addgene_215813)
